>Addgene plasmid #132961 | EFF-1::V5 | addgene full sequence | sequence record 261079 | Addgene NGS Result
GGAGTACTGTCCTCCGAGTCGACTCTAGAGGGTATATAATGGATCTCGAGATATCGGAGCTCGTTTAGTG
AACCGTCAGATCGCCTGGAGACGCCATCCACGCTGTTTTGACCTCCATAGAAGACACCGGGACCGATCCA
GCCTCCGCGGCCGGGAACGGTGCATTGGAACGCGCATTCCCCGTGTTAATTAACAGGTAAGTGTCTTCCT
CCTGTTTCCTTCCCCTGCTATTCTGCTCAACCTTCCTATCAGAAACTGCAGTATCTGTATTTTTGCTAGC
AGTAATACTAACGGTTCTTTTTTTCTCTTCACAGGCCACCAAGCTTGGTACCACTATGGAACCGCCGTTT
GAGTGGTCTCCCCAGTTTATTCTGCTTCTCCTAGCAGTTACAACCTACGGATTTCCACTCGAGGAGAAAT
TCGATGGGCTCTTCCGTGCAGAGCCACCACACTGTTCCAAGACACCAATTGTCCGTGCTCAAACATCTCA
AAATGCGATGTCATCAATTGCAAGAGGAATGCAAATGCAATTCTCAATTGGTTTGCACACTGCAGTCTGC
TTCAGATTATATGAAGACACTCAACTCGCATCCCAAGAGATCAATGATGATGAAAATGCTGGAAATCAGA
CATCACTTCTTCATACTATTCGATTGGAAAAGCTTGAACATCACCATCCGATAACTCAGCGGTACACTTT
TGGAATCCCTGAAGTTCATGCCAGTTGTATCTGTGAGTGTGATGCCACATCTTCAACATGTACCGCAGAA
TCTCATCAGTTTACCGCTTGTCCAGAGTCTGATAAGTCTGATGAAACATCTTCATGCTACCGCACGTTCT
TCCCAAATCAGACACCAATCGGGTGCAGTGAAGACGACATCCCCAAGCTTTGCTGTGACGTTCGATTCAA
GCCATATAAAAATATGACATTCCTCGCAGTCAAACTAGAACAACCTACAACGTATGCAACATTTGTCTAC
GCAGCTTATGATTTTGTAAATGGATATTGGGTGGAAAAAGATAAAACTAAAATCCGTTCTCAATTAGATG
GTGGAACACAGGATAGGCATCTCGACCAAAAACGTCGAATTTCATTGGCTGTAACTGCCGGAGGACGAGC
ATCTCATCAACTGGAGACAGGAATGTATTTCTCAAGAACAAGTAATGGAGGAGAAACAGAAGAACTGAGA
ATGCAACCATTGAATGAGATTACAGACAATAACTTTGACCGTCTTGGATGGTACAGAATGGACGATTCTG
GTCATTTTCATGTGAATAATGGAGTTGTGAAAATGGATGATATTCACAAGGCTAAAGTGAAAAATTGCAA
AGAGCAAACTTATAAATCAATTCTCTCTGCAAATCATTATATGCCAGGACATTTCAATTTGACTCGTCCA
CTTGAAGTTATCAAACCGTGGATTCAATCTGCTCGAATTTTTGATAGTTCTCTCAGACAAGCTGTTGTAA
CACATGCCGAAGGAACTAATCTTCAAATTTCAATTCACTTGGATGACGAGGTGGAAAGTCAAAACCTTGT
CTTCTTCCATAATGCATCAAGAATTCGTGACTTCAGTGGATCCATCATCGTTGATTCAAAATCAAATCGA
TTGTTCAACTTGACAGTATATGAGGCTTCTGGAAAAATTGATGGATCAGTGAAGATGTCAACTGGATTTG
GATCTGATACAATTCACACATTCACTGCTTATGTTAGTGATCTTCATGCTTCAAACCGTTCTATGATTAT
TCCACTGCCAGCCATCGTTGGACAAGGAGCCAGAGCAATCTGTCTCCGAGCAGATTCAATGGCTGATATT
GACAAAATTTGTCATGTCATTGAGTATTTCGAGAGCCCTTTGGAAATCGATCTTGTTGAGGGAAAATGGC
ACGAAATGATTGGAACCTGCCCAACTTGTAATCAAATCAATTTCAATGGAATGATGAAATTTCTGAATCC
AGCTCATTGGATCAAAGGAATCAGTTCGATTGGTGACGGCGTTATGATTGCTACGGATATTGTTGTGTAT
CTCGGAGTTTTGTGTATTCTGTATCTTCTTATTACGAAGATTATTGTTCCGTTGGTTCGTTGCTGGGTAT
GCCCCATGTCGATTTTCTGCAATGGGTCCTCTTCGTCGTCCAAAAACAAAAATGATAAGAGAAGGAAGGA
GAGAGAGGAGAGGCGCAGAAAGGACAAATTTGTCTCAGAATCCGAAGATGGTGCAAGAAGTAGTTCCGAG
CCCCACGACACTTTGGCGAGATACCATGGAAATCACTCGGAGCGGCACTATAGCAGTAGCCAGTACATTG
GTCTAGAGGGCCCGCGGTTCGAAGGTAAGCCTATCCCTAACCCTCTCCTCGGTCTCGATTCTACGCGTAC
CGGTTGAGCTAGTCCAGTGTGGTGGAATTCTGCAGATATCCAGCACAGTGGCGGCCGCTCGAGTCTAGAG
GGCCCGCGGTTCGAAGGTAAGCCTATCCCTAACCCTCTCCTCGGTCTCGATTCTACGCGTACCGGTCATC
ATCACCATCACCATTGAGTTTAAACCCGCTGATCAGCCTCGACTGTGCCTTCTAGTTGCCAGCCATCTGT
TGTTTGCCCCTCCCCCGTGCCTTCCTTGACCCTGGAAGGTGCCACTCCCACTGTCCTTTCCTAATAAAAT
GAGGAAATTGCATCGCATTGTCTGAGTAGGTGTCATTCTATTCTGGGGGGTGGGGTGGGGCAGGACAGCA
AGGGGGAGGATTGGGAAGACAATAGCAGGCATGCTGGGGATGCGGTGGGCTCTATGGCTTCTGAGGCGGA
AAGAACCAGCTGGGGCTCTAGGGGGTATCCCC
[124 nt withheld, positions 2833-2956]
C
[91 nt withheld, positions 2958-3048]
A
[49 nt withheld, positions 3050-3098]
CCTTTGACGTTGGAGTCCACGTTCTTT
[37 nt withheld, positions 3126-3162]
ACCCTATCTCGGTCTATTCTTTTGATTTATAAGGGATTTTGCCGATTTCGGCCTATTGGTTAAAAAATGA
GCTGATTTAACAAAAATTTAACGCGAATTAATTCTGTGGAATGTGTGTCAGTTAGGGTGTGGAAAGTCCC
CAGGCTCCCCAGCAGGCAGAAGTATGCAAAGCATGCATCTCAATTAGTCAGCAACCAGGTGTGGAAAGTC
CCCAGGCTCCCCAGCAGGCAGAAGTATGCAAAGCATGCATCTCAATTAGTCAGCAACCATAGTCCCGCCC
CTAACTCCGCCCATCCCGCCCCTAACTCCGCCCAGTTCCGCCCATTCTCCGCCCCATGGCTGACTAATTT
TTTTTATTTATGCAGAGGCCGAGGCCGCCTCTGCCTCTGAGCTATTCCAGAAGTAGTGAGGAGGCTTTTT
TGGAGGCCTAGGCTTTTGCAAAAAGCTCCCGGGAGCTTGTATATCCATTTTCGGATCTGATCAGCACGTG
TTGACAATTAATCATCGGCATAGTATATCGGCATAGTATAATACGACAAGGTGAGGAACTAAACCATGGC
CAAGTTGACCAGTGCCGTTCCGGTGCTCACCGCGCGCGACGTCGCCGGAGCGGTCGAGTTCTGGACCGAC
CGGCTCGGGTTCTCCCGGGACTTCGTGGAGGACGACTTCGCCGGTGTGGTCCGGGACGACGTGACCCTGT
TCATCAGCGCGGTCCAGGACCAGGTGGTGCCGGACAACACCCTGGCCTGGGTGTGGGTGCGCGGCCTGGA
CGAGCTGTACGCCGAGTGGTCGGAGGTCGTGTCCACGAACTTCCGGGACGCCTCCGGGCCGGCCATGACC
GAGATCGGCGAGCAGCCGTGGGGGCGGGAGTTCGCCCTGCGCGACCCGGCCGGCAACTGCGTGCACTTCG
TGGCCGAGGAGCAGGACTGACACGTGCTACGAGATTTCGATTCCACCGCCGCCTTCTATGAAAGGTTGGG
CTTCGGAATCGTTTTCCGGGACGCCGGCTGGATGATCCTCCAGCGCGGGGATCTCATGCTGGAGTTCTTC
GCCCACCCCAACTTGTTTATTGCAGCTTATAATGGTTACAAATAAAGCAATAGCATCACAAATTTCACAA
ATAAAGCATTTTTTTCACTGCATTCTAGTTGTGGTTTGTCCAAACTCATCAATGTATCTTATCATGTCTG
TATACCGTCGACCTCTAGCTAGAGCTTGGCGTAATCATGGTCATAGCTGTTTCCTGTGTGAAATTGTTAT
CCGCTCACAATTCCACACAACATACGAGCCGGAAGCATAAAGTGTAAAGCCTGGGGTGCCTAATGAGTGA
GCTAACTCACATTAATTGCGTTGCGCTCACTGCCCGCTTTCCAGTCGGGAAACCTGTCGTGCCAGCTGCA
TTAATGAATCGGCCAACGCGCGGGGAGAGGCGGTTTGCGTATTGGGCGCTCTTCCGCTTCCTCGCTCACT
GACTCGCTGCGCTCGGTCGTTCGGCTGCGGCGAGCGGTATCAGCTCACTCAAAGGCGGTAATACGGTTAT
CCACAGAATCAGGGGATAACGCAGGAAAGAACATGTGAGCAAAAGGCCAGCAAAAGGCCAGGAACCGTAA
AAAGGCCGCGTTGCTGGCGTTTTTCCATAGGCTCCGCCCCCCTGACGAGCATCACAAAAATCGACGCTCA
AGTCAGAGGTGGCGAAACCCGACAGGACTATAAAGATACCAGGCGTTTCCCCCTGGAAGCTCCCTCGTGC
GCTCTCCTGTTCCGACCCTGCCGCTTACCGGATACCTGTCCGCCTTTCTCCCTTCGGGAAGCGTGGCGCT
TTCTCATAGCTCACGCTGTAGGTATCTCAGTTCGGTGTAGGTCGTTCGCTCCAAGCTGGGCTGTGTGCAC
GAACCCCCCGTTCAGCCCGACCGCTGCGCCTTATCCGGTAACTATCGTCTTGAGTCCAACCCGGTAAGAC
ACGACTTATCGCCACTGGCAGCAGCCACTGGTAACAGGATTAGCAGAGCGAGGTATGTAGGCGGTGCTAC
AGAGTTCTTGAAGTGGTGGCCTAACTACGGCTACACTAGAAGAACAGTATTTGGTATCTGCGCTCTGCTG
AAGCCAGTTACCTTCGGAAAAAGAGTTGGTAGCTCTTGATCCGGCAAACAAACCACCGCTGGTAGCGGTG
GTTTTTTTGTTTGCAAGCAGCAGATTACGCGCAGAAAAAAAGGATCTCAAGAAGATCCTTTGATCTTTTC
TACGGGGTCTGACGCTCAGTGGAACGAAAACTCACGTTAAGGGATTTTGGTCATGAGATTATCAAAAAGG
ATCTTCACCTAGATCCTTTTAAATTAAAAATGAAGTTTTAAATCAATCTAAAGTATATATGAGTAAACTT
GGTCTGACAGTTACCAATGCTTAATCAGTGAGGCACCTATCTCAGCGATCTGTCTATTTCGTTCATCCAT
AGTTGCCTGACTCCCCGTCGTGTAGATAACTACGATACGGGAGGGCTTACCATCTGGCCCCAGTGCTGCA
ATGATACCGCGAGACCCACGCTCACCGGCTCCAGATTTATCAGCAATAAACCAGCCAGCCGGAAGGGCCG
AGCGCAGAAGTGGTCCTGCAACTTTATCCGCCTCCATCCAGTCTATTAATTGTTGCCGGGAAGCTAGAGT
AAGTAGTTCGCCAGTTAATAGTTTGCGCAACGTTGTTGCCATTGCTACAGGCATCGTGGTGTCACGCTCG
TCGTTTGGTATGGCTTCATTCAGCTCCGGTTCCCAACGATCAAGGCGAGTTACATGATCCCCCATGTTGT
GCAAAAAAGCGGTTAGCTCCTTCGGTCCTCCGATCGTTGTCAGAAGTAAGTTGGCCGCAGTGTTATCACT
CATGGTTATGGCAGCACTGCATAATTCTCTTACTGTCATGCCATCCGTAAGATGCTTTTCTGTGACTGGT
GAGTACTCAACCAAGTCATTCTGAGAATAGTGTATGCGGCGACCGAGTTGCTCTTGCCCGGCGTCAATAC
GGGATAATACCGCGCCACATAGCAGAACTTTAAAAGTGCTCATCATTGGAAAACGTTCTTCGGGGCGAAA
ACTCTCAAGGATCTTACCGCTGTTGAGATCCAGTTCGATGTAACCCACTCGTGCACCCAACTGATCTTCA
GCATCTTTTACTTTCACCAGCGTTTCTGGGTGAGCAAAAACAGGAAGGCAAAATGCCGCAAAAAAGGGAA
TAAGGGCGACACGGAAATGTTGAATACTCATACTCTTCCTTTTTCAATATTATTGAAGCATTTATCAGGG
TTATTGTCTCATGAGCGGATACATATTTGAATGTATTTAGAAAAATAAACAAATAGGGGTTCCGCGCACA
TTTCCCCGAAAAGTGCCACCTGACGTCGACGGATCGGGAGATCGTACCGAGCTCTTACGCGGGTCGAAGC
GGAGTACTGTCCTCCGAGTGGAGTACTGTCCTCCGAGCGGAGTACTGTCCTCCGAGTCGAGGGTCGAAGC
GGAGTACTGTCCTCCGAGTGGAGTACTGTCCTCCGAGC
Features (pLannotate 1.2.2; 21 found; start..end, strand, type, name):
     26..43      +  promoter       minP (fragment): minimal TATA-box promoter with low basal activity
     57..90      +  promoter       TRE3GV promoter (fragment): 3rd-generation Tet-responsive promoter that can be activated by binding of Tet-On® 3G, optimized for retroviral and lentiviral vectors
   2334..2375    +  CDS            V5 tag: epitope tag from simian virus 5
   2466..2507    +  CDS            V5 tag: epitope tag from simian virus 5
   2563..2787    +  polyA_signal   bGH poly(A) signal: bovine growth hormone polyadenylation signal
   2791..2812    +  promoter       SV40 promoter (fragment): SV40 enhancer and early promoter
   2833..3261    +  rep_origin     f1 ori (sequence partly withheld): f1 bacteriophage origin of replication; arrow indicates direction of (+) strand synthesis
   3275..3604    +  promoter       SV40 promoter: SV40 enhancer and early promoter
   3652..3699    +  promoter       EM7 promoter: synthetic bacterial promoter&nbsp
   3718..4092    +  CDS            BleoR: antibiotic-binding protein; Sh ble from Streptoalloteichus hindustanus; confers resistance to bleomycin, phleomycin, and Zeocin™
   4102..4227    +  CDS            ble (fragment): BLE_KLEPN - Experimental evidence at protein level: Swiss-Prot protein existence level 1. Binding protein with a strong affinity to the bleomycin family of antibiotics. Binds to CL990; an antimitotic-antibiotic compound. From Klebsiella pneumoniae.
   4222..4343    +  polyA_signal   SV40 poly(A) signal: SV40 polyadenylation signal
   4416..4432    -  protein_bind   lac operator: The lac repressor binds to the lac operator to inhibit transcription in E. coli. This inhibition can be relieved by adding lactose or isopropyl-β-D-thiogalactopyranoside (IPTG). lac repressor encoded by lacI
   4440..4470    -  promoter       lac promoter: promoter for the E. coli lac operon
   4485..4506    -  protein_bind   CAP binding site: CAP binding activates transcription in the presence of cAMP. E. coli catabolite activator protein
   4519..4611    -  CDS            lacI (fragment): lac repressor; lacI; The lac repressor binds to the lac operator to inhibit transcription in E. coli. This inhibition can be relieved by adding lactose or isopropyl-β-D-thiogalactopyranoside (IPTG).
   4794..5382    -  rep_origin     ori: high-copy-number ColE1/pMB1/pBR322/pUC origin of replication
   5553..6413    -  CDS            AmpR: β-lactamase; bla; confers resistance to ampicillin, carbenicillin, and related antibiotics
   6414..6518    -  promoter       AmpR promoter: bla
   6590..6648    +  protein_bind   5X UAS (fragment): five tandem copies of the "ScaI site" 17-mer CGGAGTACTGTCCTCCG, an upstream activating sequence (UAS) that efficiently binds yeast Gal4 (Webster et al., 1988; Pfeiffer et al., 2010) GAL4
   6660..18      +  protein_bind   5X UAS (fragment) (across the origin): five tandem copies of the "ScaI site" 17-mer CGGAGTACTGTCCTCCG, an upstream activating sequence (UAS) that efficiently binds yeast Gal4 (Webster et al., 1988; Pfeiffer et al., 2010) GAL4
