[The description below was written by a language model from this plasmid's Addgene catalogue record and pLannotate feature annotations shown in this document.]
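Description:
EFF-1::V5 (also called pOA34) is a mammalian expression plasmid built on the Invitrogen pGENE B backbone. It carries the full-length A isoform of EFF-1 from the nematode C. elegans, the subject of a study on cell–cell fusion proteins (fusogens). The roughly 2.2 kb insert was cloned between KpnI and SpeI sites, placing it in frame with a C-terminal V5 epitope tag supplied by the backbone for antibody detection. The feature table actually reports two V5 annotations about 90 bp apart downstream of the insert region, so the tag may be present twice; the record does not explain this. The EFF-1 coding sequence itself is not annotated, but the gap between the promoter elements and the V5 tag matches the stated insert size.

Expression is driven by GAL4 upstream activating sequences (annotated as 5X UAS fragments spanning the plasmid origin) placed ahead of a minimal TATA-box promoter. The short "TRE3GV" hit is probably just similarity within this minimal promoter region rather than evidence of a Tet-responsive element. A promoter of this kind has low basal activity and needs a GAL4 DNA-binding-domain transactivator supplied in trans, so expression is regulated rather than constitutive; the record does not name the partner regulator. Transcripts end at a bGH polyadenylation signal.

For stable selection in mammalian cells, an SV40 promoter drives the Sh ble gene (Zeocin resistance) followed by an SV40 poly(A) signal, and an EM7 promoter allows the same marker to work in bacteria. Propagation in E. coli relies on a high-copy pUC-type origin and ampicillin resistance, and an f1 origin is also present. The plasmid is used to express tagged EFF-1 in mammalian cells.
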