Addgene plasmid #132961: EFF-1::V5
Purpose: Expresses EFF-1 A full length protein in mammalian cells
Depositing lab: Benjamin Podbilewicz. Depositing organization: Technion Research and Development Foundation. Publication: Arabidopsis HAP2/GCS1 is a gamete fusion protein homologous to somatic and viral fusogens. Valansi C, Moi D, Leikina E, Matveev E, Grana M, Chernomordik LV, Romero H, Aguilar PS, Podbilewicz B. J Cell Biol. 2017 Mar 6;216(3):571-581. doi: 10.1083/jcb.201610093. Epub 2017 Jan 30. PubMed 28137780.
Backbone
  Vector backbone: pGENE B
  Backbone manufacturer: INVITROGEN
  Backbone size w/o insert (bp): 4654
  Vector type: Mammalian Expression
  Selectable markers: Zeocin
Growth in bacteria
  Bacterial resistance: Ampicillin, 100 μg/mL
  Growth temperature: 37°C
  Growth strain: DH5alpha
  Copy number: High Copy
Gene/Insert
  Gene/Insert name: EFF-1::V5 (alt name: pOA34)
  Species: C. elegans (nematode)
  Insert size (bp): 2203
  GenBank ID: 174334
  Tag / fusion protein: V5 (C terminal on backbone)
  Cloning method: Restriction Enzyme; 5′ cloning site KpnI (unknown if destroyed); 3′ cloning site SpeI (unknown if destroyed)
  Sequencing primers: 5′ pGENE Fw; 3′ pGENE Rv
Resource information
  A portion of this plasmid was derived from a plasmid made by: Mohler WA, et al. Dev Cell 2002
Terms and licenses: Academic/Nonprofit Terms; Industry Terms: Not Available to Industry
How to cite: EFF-1::V5 was a gift from Benjamin Podbilewicz (Addgene plasmid # 132961 ; http://n2t.net/addgene:132961 ; RRID:Addgene_132961)
